Addgene plasmid #141825: TFORF1472
Purpose: Lentiviral vector for overexpressing transcription factor ORFs with unique 24-bp barcodes. Barcodes facilitate identification of transcription factors in pooled screens.
Depositing lab: Feng Zhang. Depositing organization: Broad Institute. Publication: A transcription factor atlas of directed differentiation. Joung J, Ma S, Tay T, Geiger-Schuller KR, Kirchgatterer PC, Verdine VK, Guo B, Arias-Garcia MA, Allen WE, Singh A, Kuksenko O, Abudayyeh OO, Gootenberg JS, Fu Z, Macrae RK, Buenrostro JD, Regev A, Zhang F. Cell. 2023 Jan 5;186(1):209-229.e26. doi: 10.1016/j.cell.2022.11.026. PubMed 36608654.
Backbone
  Vector backbone: pLX_TRC317
  Backbone manufacturer: Broad Institute Genetic Perturbation Platform
  Backbone size w/o insert (bp): 8264
  Vector type: Mammalian Expression, Lentiviral
  Selectable markers: Puromycin
Growth in bacteria
  Bacterial resistance: Ampicillin, 100 μg/mL
  Growth temperature: 37°C
  Growth strain: NEB Stable
  Copy number: High Copy
Gene/Insert
  Gene/Insert name: TOX2
  Species: H. sapiens (human)
  Insert size (bp): 1568
  Entrez Gene: TOX2 (a.k.a. GCX-1, MGC15880, C20orf100, dJ495O3.1, dJ1108D11.2)
  Promoter: EF1a
  Cloning method: Unknown
  Sequencing primers: 5′ GGGTGGAGACTGAAGTTAGGCCAG; 3′ CACATAGCGTAAAAGGAGCAACATAG
Terms and licenses: Academic/Nonprofit Terms; Industry Terms: Not Available to Industry
Depositor comments: NM_001098798,ENST00000358131 . The transcription factor ORF portion of this plasmid was synthesized by Genewiz. Please test multiple small colonies in case of plasmid recombination. To make this collection available in a timely manner, a portion of this collection was not fully sequenced by Addgene. If an Addgene verified full plasmid sequence is not available, please contact us prior to placing an order to request the full sequence.
How to cite: TFORF1472 was a gift from Feng Zhang (Addgene plasmid # 141825 ; http://n2t.net/addgene:141825 ; RRID:Addgene_141825)
