[The description below was written by a language model from this plasmid's Addgene catalogue record and pLannotate feature annotations shown in this document.]
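Description:
TFORF1472 is a lentiviral mammalian expression plasmid built on the pLX_TRC317 backbone that carries the human transcription factor TOX2 as an overexpression ORF. It belongs to a large barcoded transcription factor ORF collection in which each clone carries a unique 24-bp barcode, so that individual factors can be identified by sequencing in pooled screens such as directed-differentiation screens. In bacteria the plasmid is maintained through a high-copy ColE1/pUC-type origin with ampicillin selection (AmpR); an f1 origin and residual lac/T7/T3 cloning-vector elements are also present. The depositor warns that recombination can occur, which is typical of LTR-containing plasmids.

The viral portion has a third-generation, self-inactivating layout. An RSV promoter replaces the U3 region of a truncated HIV-1 5' LTR to drive genomic RNA production in packaging cells. It is followed by the Ψ packaging signal with a gag fragment, the Rev response element for nuclear export, a cPPT/CTS, and a ΔU3 3' LTR backed by an SV40 poly(A) signal.

Between the LTRs sit two expression units. An SV40 early promoter drives puromycin N-acetyltransferase for selecting transduced cells, and downstream the strong constitutive EF-1α promoter drives the TOX2 coding sequence, annotated as a putative transcriptional activator. A WPRE after the ORF enhances transcript stability and expression. The barcode is not annotated in the feature table; a short U6 promoter fragment lies between the ORF and the WPRE, but the record does not state its role. The annotated sequence of 9,832 nt matches the sum of the stated backbone and insert sizes.
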