Features (pLannotate 1.2.2; 31 found; start..end, strand, type, name):
      5..231     +  promoter       RSV promoter: Rous sarcoma virus enhancer/promoter
    232..412     +  LTR            5' LTR (truncated): truncated 5' long terminal repeat (LTR) from HIV-1
    459..584     +  misc_feature   HIV-1 Ψ: packaging signal of human immunodeficiency virus type 1
    568..931     +  CDS            HIV-1 gag (fragment): gag protein from human immunodeficiency virus 1; gag
   1077..1310    +  misc_feature   RRE: The Rev response element (RRE) of HIV-1 allows for Rev-dependent mRNA export from the nucleus to the cytoplasm.
   1687..1713    +  CDS            Rev (fragment): human immunodeficiency virus 1 (HIV-1) Rev protein; rev; enhances nuclear export of unspliced and incompletely spliced viral mRNAs
   1720..1743    +  promoter       SV40 promoter (fragment): SV40 early promoter
   1744..1815    +  promoter       SV40 promoter (fragment): SV40 enhancer and early promoter
   1839..1974    +  rep_origin     SV40 ori: SV40 origin of replication
   2020..2616    +  CDS            PuroR (fragment): puromycin N-acetyltransferase; pac from Streptomyces; confers resistance to puromycin
   2665..2782    +  misc_feature   cPPT/CTS: central polypurine tract and central termination sequence of HIV-1
   2847..2913    +  CDS            small t antigen (fragment): SV40 (simian virus 40) small t antigen
   2920..4098    +  promoter       EF-1α promoter: strong constitutive promoter for human elongation factor EF-1α
   4115..5578    +  CDS            TOX2: TOX2_HUMAN - Also known as C20orf100, GCX1. Experimental evidence at protein level: Swiss-Prot protein existence level 1. Putative transcriptional activator involved in the hypothalamo-pituitary-gonadal system. From Homo sapiens (Human).
   5594..5647    +  promoter       U6 promoter (fragment): RNA polymerase III promoter for human U6 snRNA
   5689..6277    +  misc_feature   WPRE: woodchuck hepatitis virus posttranscriptional regulatory element
   6328..6347    +  misc_feature   cPPT/CTS (fragment): central polypurine tract and central termination sequence of HIV-1
   6349..6582    +  LTR            3' LTR (ΔU3): self-inactivating 3' long terminal repeat (LTR) from HIV-1
   6660..6781    +  polyA_signal   SV40 poly(A) signal: SV40 polyadenylation signal
   6821..6956    +  rep_origin     SV40 ori: SV40 origin of replication
   6977..6995    -  promoter       T7 promoter: promoter for bacteriophage T7 RNA polymerase
   7003..7158    +  CDS            lacZα (fragment): LacZα fragment of β-galactosidase; lacZ fragment
   7163..7591    +  rep_origin     f1 ori (sequence partly withheld): f1 bacteriophage origin of replication; arrow indicates direction of (+) strand synthesis
   7644..7748    +  promoter       AmpR promoter: bla
   7749..8609    +  CDS            AmpR: β-lactamase; bla; confers resistance to ampicillin, carbenicillin, and related antibiotics
   8780..9368    +  rep_origin     ori: high-copy-number ColE1/pMB1/pBR322/pUC origin of replication
   9551..9643    +  CDS            lacI (fragment): lac repressor; lacI; The lac repressor binds to the lac operator to inhibit transcription in E. coli. This inhibition can be relieved by adding lactose or isopropyl-β-D-thiogalactopyranoside (IPTG).
   9656..9677    +  protein_bind   CAP binding site: CAP binding activates transcription in the presence of cAMP. E. coli catabolite activator protein
   9692..9722    +  promoter       lac promoter: promoter for the E. coli lac operon
   9730..9746    +  protein_bind   lac operator: The lac repressor binds to the lac operator to inhibit transcription in E. coli. This inhibition can be relieved by adding lactose or isopropyl-β-D-thiogalactopyranoside (IPTG). lac repressor encoded by lacI
   9791..9809    +  promoter       T3 promoter: promoter for bacteriophage T3 RNA polymerase
>Addgene plasmid #141825 | TFORF1472 | addgene full sequence | sequence record 415041 | Addgene NGS Result
TTAATGTAGTCTTATGCAATACTCTTGTAGTCTTGCAACATGGTAACGATGAGTTAGCAACATGCCTTAC
AAGGAGAGAAAAAGCACCGTGCATGCCGATTGGTGGAAGTAAGGTGGTACGATCGTGCCTTATTAGGAAG
GCAACAGACGGGTCTGACATGGATTGGACGAACCACTGAATTGCCGCATTGCAGAGATATTGTATTTAAG
TGCCTAGCTCGATACATAAACGGGTCTCTCTGGTTAGACCAGATCTGAGCCTGGGAGCTCTCTGGCTAAC
TAGGGAACCCACTGCTTAAGCCTCAATAAAGCTTGCCTTGAGTGCTTCAAGTAGTGTGTGCCCGTCTGTT
GTGTGACTCTGGTAACTAGAGATCCCTCAGACCCTTTTAGTCAGTGTGGAAAATCTCTAGCAGTGGCGCC
CGAACAGGGACTTGAAAGCGAAAGGGAAACCAGAGGAGCTCTCTCGACGCAGGACTCGGCTTGCTGAAGC
GCGCACGGCAAGAGGCGAGGGGCGGCGACTGGTGAGTACGCCAAAAATTTTGACTAGCGGAGGCTAGAAG
GAGAGAGATGGGTGCGAGAGCGTCAGTATTAAGCGGGGGAGAATTAGATCGCGATGGGAAAAAATTCGGT
TAAGGCCAGGGGGAAAGAAAAAATATAAATTAAAACATATAGTATGGGCAAGCAGGGAGCTAGAACGATT
CGCAGTTAATCCTGGCCTGTTAGAAACATCAGAAGGCTGTAGACAAATACTGGGACAGCTACAACCATCC
CTTCAGACAGGATCAGAAGAACTTAGATCATTATATAATACAGTAGCAACCCTCTATTGTGTGCATCAAA
GGATAGAGATAAAAGACACCAAGGAAGCTTTAGACAAGATAGAGGAAGAGCAAAACAAAAGTAAGACCAC
CGCACAGCAAGCGGCCGCTGATCTTCAGACCTGGAGGAGGAGATATGAGGGACAATTGGAGAAGTGAATT
ATATAAATATAAAGTAGTAAAAATTGAACCATTAGGAGTAGCACCCACCAAGGCAAAGAGAAGAGTGGTG
CAGAGAGAAAAAAGAGCAGTGGGAATAGGAGCTTTGTTCCTTGGGTTCTTGGGAGCAGCAGGAAGCACTA
TGGGCGCAGCGTCAATGACGCTGACGGTACAGGCCAGACAATTATTGTCTGGTATAGTGCAGCAGCAGAA
CAATTTGCTGAGGGCTATTGAGGCGCAACAGCATCTGTTGCAACTCACAGTCTGGGGCATCAAGCAGCTC
CAGGCAAGAATCCTGGCTGTGGAAAGATACCTAAAGGATCAACAGCTCCTGGGGATTTGGGGTTGCTCTG
GAAAACTCATTTGCACCACTGCTGTGCCTTGGAATGCTAGTTGGAGTAATAAATCTCTGGAACAGATTTG
GAATCACACGACCTGGATGGAGTGGGACAGAGAAATTAACAATTACACAAGCTTAATACACTCCTTAATT
GAAGAATCGCAAAACCAGCAAGAAAAGAATGAACAAGAATTATTGGAATTAGATAAATGGGCAAGTTTGT
GGAATTGGTTTAACATAACAAATTGGCTGTGGTATATAAAATTATTCATAATGATAGTAGGAGGCTTGGT
AGGTTTAAGAATAGTTTTTGCTGTACTTTCTATAGTGAATAGAGTTAGGCAGGGATATTCACCATTATCG
TTTCAGACCCACCTCCCAACCCCGAGGGGACCCATGCATTGCATCTCAATTAGTCAGCAACCAGGTGTGG
AAAGTCCCCAGGCTCCCCAGCAGGCAGAAGTATGCAAAGCATGCGTCTCAATTAGTCAGCAACCATAGTC
CCGCCCCTAACTCCGCCCATCCCGCCCCTAACTCCGCCCAGTTCCGCCCATTCTCCGCCCCATGGCTGAC
TAATTTTTTTTATTTATGCAGAGGCCGAGGCCGCCTCGGCCTCTGAGCTATTCCAGAAGTAGTGAGGAGG
CTTTTTTGGAGGCCTAGGCTTTTGCAAAAAGCTTTCTAGAGGTACCACCGGAGCTTACCATGACCGAGTA
CAAGCCCACGGTGCGCCTCGCCACCCGCGACGACGTCCCCAGGGCCGTACGCACCCTCGCCGCCGCGTTC
GCCGACTACCCCGCCACGCGCCACACCGTCGATCCGGACCGCCACATCGAGCGGGTCACCGAGCTGCAAG
AACTCTTCCTCACGCGCGTCGGGCTCGACATCGGCAAGGTGTGGGTCGCGGACGACGGCGCCGCCGTGGC
GGTCTGGACCACGCCGGAGAGCGTCGAAGCGGGGGCGGTGTTCGCCGAGATCGGCCCGCGCATGGCCGAG
TTGAGCGGTTCCCGGCTGGCCGCGCAGCAACAGATGGAAGGCCTCCTGGCGCCGCACCGGCCCAAGGAGC
CCGCGTGGTTCCTGGCCACCGTCGGCGTCTCGCCCGACCACCAGGGCAAGGGTCTGGGCAGCGCCGTCGT
GCTCCCCGGAGTGGAGGCGGCCGAGCGCGCCGGGGTGCCCGCCTTCCTGGAGACCTCCGCGCCCCGCAAC
CTCCCCTTCTACGAGCGGCTCGGCTTCACCGTCACCGCCGACGTCGAGGTGCCCGAAGGACCGCGCACCT
GGTGCATGACCCGCAAGCCCGGTGCCAGTTAACGAATTCTAGATCTTGAGACAAATGGCAGTATTCATCC
ACAATTTTAAAAGAAAAGGGGGGATTGGGGGGTACAGTGCAGGGGAAAGAATAGTAGACATAATAGCAAC
AGACATACAAACTAAAGAATTACAAAAACAAATTACAAAAATTCAAAATTTTCGGGTTTATTACAGGGAC
AGCAGAGATCCACTTTGGCGCCGGCTCGAGGCCTGCAGGTGCAAAGATGGATAAAGTTTTAAACAGAGAG
GAATCTTTGCAGCTAATGGACCTTCTAGGTCTTGAAAGGAGTGGGAATTGGCTCCGGTGCCCGTCAGTGG
GCAGAGCGCACATCGCCCACAGTCCCCGAGAAGTTGGGGGGAGGGGTCGGCAATTGAACCGGTGCCTAGA
GAAGGTGGCGCGGGGTAAACTGGGAAAGTGATGTCGTGTACTGGCTCCGCCTTTTTCCCGAGGGTGGGGG
AGAACCGTATATAAGTGCAGTAGTCGCCGTGAACGTTCTTTTTCGCAACGGGTTTGCCGCCAGAACACAG
GTAAGTGCCGTGTGTGGTTCCCGCGGGCCTGGCCTCTTTACGGGTTATGGCCCTTGCGTGCCTTGAATTA
CTTCCACCTGGCTGCAGTACGTGATTCTTGATCCCGAGCTTCGGGTTGGAAGTGGGTGGGAGAGTTCGAG
GCCTTGCGCTTAAGGAGCCCCTTCGCCTCGTGCTTGAGTTGAGGCCTGGCCTGGGCGCTGGGGCCGCCGC
GTGCGAATCTGGTGGCACCTTCGCGCCTGTCTCGCTGCTTTCGATAAGTCTCTAGCCATTTAAAATTTTT
GATGACCTGCTGCGACGCTTTTTTTCTGGCAAGATAGTCTTGTAAATGCGGGCCAAGATCTGCACACTGG
TATTTCGGTTTTTGGGGCCGCGGGCGGCGACGGGGCCCGTGCGTCCCAGCGCACATGTTCGGCGAGGCGG
GGCCTGCGAGCGCGGCCACCGAGAATCGGACGGGGGTAGTCTCAAGCTGGCCGGCCTGCTCTGGTGCCTG
GCCTCGCGCCGCCGTGTATCGCCCCGCCCTGGGCGGCAAGGCTGGCCCGGTCGGCACCAGTTGCGTGAGC
GGAAAGATGGCCGCTTCCCGGCCCTGCTGCAGGGAGCTCAAAATGGAGGACGCGGCGCTCGGGAGAGCGG
GCGGGTGAGTCACCCACACAAAGGAAAAGGGCCTTTCCGTCCTCAGCCGTCGCTTCATGTGACTCCACGG
AGTACCGGGCGCCGTCCAGGCACCTCGATTAGTTCTCGAGCTTTTGGAGTACGTCGTCTTTAGGTTGGGG
GGAGGGGTTTTATGCGATGGAGTTTCCCCACACTGAGTGGGTGGAGACTGAAGTTAGGCCAGCTTGGCAC
TTGATGTAATTCTCCTTGGAATTTGCCCTTTTTGAGTTTGGATCTTGGTTCATTCTCAAGCCTCAGACAG
TGGTTCAAAGTTTTTTTCTTCCATTTCAGGTGTCGTGAGGCTAGCACCGCCACCATGCAGCAGACTCGCA
CAGAGGCTGTCGCGGGCGCGTTCTCTCGCTGCCTGGGCTTCTGTGGAATGAGACTCGGGCTCCTTCTACT
TGCAAGACACTGGTGCATTGCAGGTGTGTTTCCGCAGAAGTTTGATGGTGACAGTGCCTACGTGGGGATG
AGTGACGGAAACCCAGAGCTCCTGTCAACCAGCCAGACCTACAACGGCCAGAGCGAGAACAACGAAGACT
ATGAGATCCCCCCGATAACACCTCCCAACCTCCCGGAGCCATCCCTCCTGCACCTGGGGGACCACGAAGC
CAGCTACCACTCGCTGTGCCACGGCCTCACCCCCAACGGTCTGCTCCCTGCCTACTCCTATCAGGCCATG
GACCTCCCAGCCATCATGGTGTCCAACATGCTAGCACAGGACAGCCACCTGCTGTCGGGCCAGCTGCCCA
CGATCCAGGAGATGGTCCACTCGGAAGTGGCTGCCTATGACTCGGGCCGGCCCGGGCCCCTGCTGGGTCG
CCCGGCAATGCTGGCCAGCCACATGAGTGCCCTCAGCCAGTCCCAGCTCATCTCGCAGATGGGCATCCGG
AGCAGCATCGCCCACAGCTCCCCATCACCGCCGGGGAGCAAGTCAGCGACCCCCTCTCCCTCCAGCTCCA
CTCAGGAAGAGGAGTCGGAAGTGCATTTCAAGATCTCGGGAGAAAAGAGACCTTCAGCCGACCCAGGAAA
AAAGGCCAAGAACCCGAAGAAGAAGAAAAAGAAGGACCCCAATGAGCCGCAGAAGCCTGTGTCGGCCTAC
GCACTCTTCTTCAGAGACACTCAGGCCGCCATCAAGGGTCAGAACCCCAGTGCCACTTTCGGTGACGTGT
CCAAAATCGTGGCCTCCATGTGGGACAGCCTGGGAGAGGAACAGAAGCAGAGCTCCCCAGATCAAGGTGA
GACCAAGAGCACTCAGGCAAACCCACCAGCCAAAATGCTCCCACCCAAGCAGCCCATGTATGCCATGCCA
GGCCTGGCCTCCTTCCTGACGCCGTCGGACCTGCAGGCCTTCCGCAGTGGGGCCTCCCCTGCCAGCCTCG
CCCGGACGCTGGGCTCCAAGTCTCTGCTGCCAGGCCTCAGTGCGTCCCCGCCGCCGCCACCCTCCTTCCC
GCTCAGCCCCACACTGCACCAGCAGCTGTCACTGCCCCCTCACGCCCAGGGCGCCCTCCTCAGTCCACCT
GTTAGCATGTCCCCAGCCCCCCAGCCCCCTGTCCTGCCCACCCCCATGGCACTCCAGGTGCAGCTGGCGA
TGAGCCCCTCACCTCCAGGGCCACAGGACTTCCCGCACATCTCTGAGTTCCCCAGCAGCTCGGGATCCTG
CTCACCTGGCCCATCCAACCCCACCAGCAGCGGGGACTGGGACAGCAGCTACCCCAGTGGGGAGTGTGGC
ATCAGCACCTGCAGCCTGCTCCCCAGGGACAAATCGCTCTACCTCACCTAGTAATGAACTAGTCCGTAAC
TTGAAAGTATTTCGATTTCTTGGCTTTATATATCTTGTGGAAAGGACGACCAGACCTAAGAGGAATGACG
CTTACGCGTTAAGTCGACAATCAACCTCTGGATTACAAAATTTGTGAAAGATTGACTGGTATTCTTAACT
ATGTTGCTCCTTTTACGCTATGTGGATACGCTGCTTTAATGCCTTTGTATCATGCTATTGCTTCCCGTAT
GGCTTTCATTTTCTCCTCCTTGTATAAATCCTGGTTGCTGTCTCTTTATGAGGAGTTGTGGCCCGTTGTC
AGGCAACGTGGCGTGGTGTGCACTGTGTTTGCTGACGCAACCCCCACTGGTTGGGGCATTGCCACCACCT
GTCAGCTCCTTTCCGGGACTTTCGCTTTCCCCCTCCCTATTGCCACGGCGGAACTCATCGCCGCCTGCCT
TGCCCGCTGCTGGACAGGGGCTCGGCTGTTGGGCACTGACAATTCCGTGGTGTTGTCGGGGAAATCATCG
TCCTTTCCTTGGCTGCTCGCCTGTGTTGCCACCTGGATTCTGCGCGGGACGTCCTTCTGCTACGTCCCTT
CGGCCCTCAATCCAGCGGACCTTCCTTCCCGCGGCCTGCTGCCGGCTCTGCGGCCTCTTCCGCGTCTTCG
CCTTCGCCCTCAGACGAGTCGGATCTCCCTTTGGGCCGCCTCCCCGCGTCGACTTTAAGACCAATGACTT
ACAAGGCAGCTGTAGATCTTAGCCACTTTTTAAAAGAAAAGGGGGGACTGGAAGGGCTAATTCACTCCCA
ACGAAGACAAGATCTGCTTTTTGCTTGTACTGGGTCTCTCTGGTTAGACCAGATCTGAGCCTGGGAGCTC
TCTGGCTAACTAGGGAACCCACTGCTTAAGCCTCAATAAAGCTTGCCTTGAGTGCTTCAAGTAGTGTGTG
CCCGTCTGTTGTGTGACTCTGGTAACTAGAGATCCCTCAGACCCTTTTAGTCAGTGTGGAAAATCTCTAG
CAGTACGTATAGTAGTTCATGTCATCTTATTATTCAGTATTTATAACTTGCAAAGAAATGAATATCAGAG
AGTGAGAGGAACTTGTTTATTGCAGCTTATAATGGTTACAAATAAAGCAATAGCATCACAAATTTCACAA
ATAAAGCATTTTTTTCACTGCATTCTAGTTGTGGTTTGTCCAAACTCATCAATGTATCTTATCATGTCTG
GCTCTAGCTATCCCGCCCCTAACTCCGCCCATCCCGCCCCTAACTCCGCCCAGTTCCGCCCATTCTCCGC
CCCATGGCTGACTAATTTTTTTTATTTATGCAGAGGCCGAGGCCGCCTCGGCCTCTGAGCTATTCCAGAA
GTAGTGAGGAGGCTTTTTTGGAGGCCTAGGGACGTACCCAATTCGCCCTATAGTGAGTCGTATTACGCGC
GCTCACTGGCCGTCGTTTTACAACGTCGTGACTGGGAAAACCCTGGCGTTACCCAACTTAATCGCCTTGC
AGCACATCCCCCTTTCGCCAGCTGGCGTAATAGCGAAGAGGCCCGCACCGATCGCCCTTCCCAACAGTTG
CGCAGCCTGAATGGCGAATGGG
[124 nt withheld, positions 7163-7286]
C
[91 nt withheld, positions 7288-7378]
A
[49 nt withheld, positions 7380-7428]
CCTTTGACGTTGGAGTCCACGTTCTTT
[37 nt withheld, positions 7456-7492]
ACCCTATCTCGGTCTATTCTTTTGATTTATAAGGGATTTTGCCGATTTCGGCCTATTGGTTAAAAAATGA
GCTGATTTAACAAAAATTTAACGCGAATTTTAACAAAATATTAACGCTTACAATTTAGGTGGCACTTTTC
GGGGAAATGTGCGCGGAACCCCTATTTGTTTATTTTTCTAAATACATTCAAATATGTATCCGCTCATGAG
ACAATAACCCTGATAAATGCTTCAATAATATTGAAAAAGGAAGAGTATGAGTATTCAACATTTCCGTGTC
GCCCTTATTCCCTTTTTTGCGGCATTTTGCCTTCCTGTTTTTGCTCACCCAGAAACGCTGGTGAAAGTAA
AAGATGCTGAAGATCAGTTGGGTGCACGAGTGGGTTACATCGAACTGGATCTCAACAGCGGTAAGATCCT
TGAGAGTTTTCGCCCCGAAGAACGTTTTCCAATGATGAGCACTTTTAAAGTTCTGCTATGTGGCGCGGTA
TTATCCCGTATTGACGCCGGGCAAGAGCAACTCGGTCGCCGCATACACTATTCTCAGAATGACTTGGTTG
AGTACTCACCAGTCACAGAAAAGCATCTTACGGATGGCATGACAGTAAGAGAATTATGCAGTGCTGCCAT
AACCATGAGTGATAACACTGCGGCCAACTTACTTCTGACAACGATCGGAGGACCGAAGGAGCTAACCGCT
TTTTTGCACAACATGGGGGATCATGTAACTCGCCTTGATCGTTGGGAACCGGAGCTGAATGAAGCCATAC
CAAACGACGAGCGTGACACCACGATGCCTGTAGCAATGGCAACAACGTTGCGCAAACTATTAACTGGCGA
ACTACTTACTCTAGCTTCCCGGCAACAATTAATAGACTGGATGGAGGCGGATAAAGTTGCAGGACCACTT
CTGCGCTCGGCCCTTCCGGCTGGCTGGTTTATTGCTGATAAATCTGGAGCCGGTGAGCGTGGGTCTCGCG
GTATCATTGCAGCACTGGGGCCAGATGGTAAGCCCTCCCGTATCGTAGTTATCTACACGACGGGGAGTCA
GGCAACTATGGATGAACGAAATAGACAGATCGCTGAGATAGGTGCCTCACTGATTAAGCATTGGTAACTG
TCAGACCAAGTTTACTCATATATACTTTAGATTGATTTAAAACTTCATTTTTAATTTAAAAGGATCTAGG
TGAAGATCCTTTTTGATAATCTCATGACCAAAATCCCTTAACGTGAGTTTTCGTTCCACTGAGCGTCAGA
CCCCGTAGAAAAGATCAAAGGATCTTCTTGAGATCCTTTTTTTCTGCGCGTAATCTGCTGCTTGCAAACA
AAAAAACCACCGCTACCAGCGGTGGTTTGTTTGCCGGATCAAGAGCTACCAACTCTTTTTCCGAAGGTAA
CTGGCTTCAGCAGAGCGCAGATACCAAATACTGTTCTTCTAGTGTAGCCGTAGTTAGGCCACCACTTCAA
GAACTCTGTAGCACCGCCTACATACCTCGCTCTGCTAATCCTGTTACCAGTGGCTGCTGCCAGTGGCGAT
AAGTCGTGTCTTACCGGGTTGGACTCAAGACGATAGTTACCGGATAAGGCGCAGCGGTCGGGCTGAACGG
GGGGTTCGTGCACACAGCCCAGCTTGGAGCGAACGACCTACACCGAACTGAGATACCTACAGCGTGAGCT
ATGAGAAAGCGCCACGCTTCCCGAAGGGAGAAAGGCGGACAGGTATCCGGTAAGCGGCAGGGTCGGAACA
GGAGAGCGCACGAGGGAGCTTCCAGGGGGAAACGCCTGGTATCTTTATAGTCCTGTCGGGTTTCGCCACC
TCTGACTTGAGCGTCGATTTTTGTGATGCTCGTCAGGGGGGCGGAGCCTATGGAAAAACGCCAGCAACGC
GGCCTTTTTACGGTTCCTGGCCTTTTGCTGGCCTTTTGCTCACATGTTCTTTCCTGCGTTATCCCCTGAT
TCTGTGGATAACCGTATTACCGCCTTTGAGTGAGCTGATACCGCTCGCCGCAGCCGAACGACCGAGCGCA
GCGAGTCAGTGAGCGAGGAAGCGGAAGAGCGCCCAATACGCAAACCGCCTCTCCCCGCGCGTTGGCCGAT
TCATTAATGCAGCTGGCACGACAGGTTTCCCGACTGGAAAGCGGGCAGTGAGCGCAACGCAATTAATGTG
AGTTAGCTCACTCATTAGGCACCCCAGGCTTTACACTTTATGCTTCCGGCTCGTATGTTGTGTGGAATTG
TGAGCGGATAACAATTTCACACAGGAAACAGCTATGACCATGATTACGCCAAGCGCGCAATTAACCCTCA
CTAAAGGGAACAAAAGCTGGAGCTGCAAGC
