>Addgene plasmid #141825 | TFORF1472 | depositor partial sequence | sequence record 277612 | Insert
ACCGCCACCATGCAGCAGACTCGCACAGAGGCTGTCGCGGGCGCGTTCTCTCGCTGCCTGGGCTTCTGTG
GAATGAGACTCGGGCTCCTTCTACTTGCAAGACACTGGTGCATTGCAGGTGTGTTTCCGCAGAAGTTTGA
TGGTGACAGTGCCTACGTGGGGATGAGTGACGGAAACCCAGAGCTCCTGTCAACCAGCCAGACCTACAAC
GGCCAGAGCGAGAACAACGAAGACTATGAGATCCCCCCGATAACACCTCCCAACCTCCCGGAGCCATCCC
TCCTGCACCTGGGGGACCACGAAGCCAGCTACCACTCGCTGTGCCACGGCCTCACCCCCAACGGTCTGCT
CCCTGCCTACTCCTATCAGGCCATGGACCTCCCAGCCATCATGGTGTCCAACATGCTAGCACAGGACAGC
CACCTGCTGTCGGGCCAGCTGCCCACGATCCAGGAGATGGTCCACTCGGAAGTGGCTGCCTATGACTCGG
GCCGGCCCGGGCCCCTGCTGGGTCGCCCGGCAATGCTGGCCAGCCACATGAGTGCCCTCAGCCAGTCCCA
GCTCATCTCGCAGATGGGCATCCGGAGCAGCATCGCCCACAGCTCCCCATCACCGCCGGGGAGCAAGTCA
GCGACCCCCTCTCCCTCCAGCTCCACTCAGGAAGAGGAGTCGGAAGTGCATTTCAAGATCTCGGGAGAAA
AGAGACCTTCAGCCGACCCAGGAAAAAAGGCCAAGAACCCGAAGAAGAAGAAAAAGAAGGACCCCAATGA
GCCGCAGAAGCCTGTGTCGGCCTACGCACTCTTCTTCAGAGACACTCAGGCCGCCATCAAGGGTCAGAAC
CCCAGTGCCACTTTCGGTGACGTGTCCAAAATCGTGGCCTCCATGTGGGACAGCCTGGGAGAGGAACAGA
AGCAGAGCTCCCCAGATCAAGGTGAGACCAAGAGCACTCAGGCAAACCCACCAGCCAAAATGCTCCCACC
CAAGCAGCCCATGTATGCCATGCCAGGCCTGGCCTCCTTCCTGACGCCGTCGGACCTGCAGGCCTTCCGC
AGTGGGGCCTCCCCTGCCAGCCTCGCCCGGACGCTGGGCTCCAAGTCTCTGCTGCCAGGCCTCAGTGCGT
CCCCGCCGCCGCCACCCTCCTTCCCGCTCAGCCCCACACTGCACCAGCAGCTGTCACTGCCCCCTCACGC
CCAGGGCGCCCTCCTCAGTCCACCTGTTAGCATGTCCCCAGCCCCCCAGCCCCCTGTCCTGCCCACCCCC
ATGGCACTCCAGGTGCAGCTGGCGATGAGCCCCTCACCTCCAGGGCCACAGGACTTCCCGCACATCTCTG
AGTTCCCCAGCAGCTCGGGATCCTGCTCACCTGGCCCATCCAACCCCACCAGCAGCGGGGACTGGGACAG
CAGCTACCCCAGTGGGGAGTGTGGCATCAGCACCTGCAGCCTGCTCCCCAGGGACAAATCGCTCTACCTC
ACCTAGTAATGAACTAGTCCGTAACTTGAAAGTATTTCGATTTCTTGGCTTTATATATCTTGTGGAAAGG
ACGACCAGACCTAAGAGGAATGACGCTT
