>Addgene plasmid #141825 | TFORF1472 | depositor partial sequence | sequence record 277613 | Barcode
CCAGACCTAAGAGGAATGACGCTT
